>Addgene plasmid #53611 | psigma1-EGFP | depositor full sequence | sequence record 84809 | psigma1-EGFP sequence 5206 bps
TAGTTATTAATAGTAATCAATTACGGGGTCATTAGTTCATAGCCCATATATGGAGTTCCGCGTTACATAA
CTTACGGTAAATGGCCCGCCTGGCTGACCGCCCAACGACCCCCGCCCATTGACGTCAATAATGACGTATG
TTCCCATAGTAACGCCAATAGGGACTTTCCATTGACGTCAATGGGTGGAGTATTTACGGTAAACTGCCCA
CTTGGCAGTACATCAAGTGTATCATATGCCAAGTACGCCCCCTATTGACGTCAATGACGGTAAATGGCCC
GCCTGGCATTATGCCCAGTACATGACCTTATGGGACTTTCCTACTTGGCAGTACATCTACGTATTAGTCA
TCGCTATTACCATGGTGATGCGGTTTTGGCAGTACATCAATGGGCGTGGATAGCGGTTTGACTCACGGGG
ATTTCCAAGTCTCCACCCCATTGACGTCAATGGGAGTTTGTTTTGGCACCAAAATCAACGGGACTTTCCA
AAATGTCGTAACAACTCCGCCCCATTGACGCAAATGGGCGGTAGGCGTGTACGGTGGGAGGTCTATATAA
GCAGAGCTGGTTTAGTGAACCGTCAGATCCGCTAGCGCTACCGGACTCAGATCTCGAGTCGAGACCATGA
TGCGATTCATGCTACTGTTCAGCCGGCAGGGAAAACTTCGGCTACAAAAATGGTACCTGGCCACCTCAGA
CAAGGAGAGGAAGAAGATGGTCCGAGAGCTCATGCAAGTCGTCCTGGCTAGAAAGCCCAAAATGTGCAGC
TTCCTGGAGTGGAGGGACCTCAAAGTTGTCTATAAGAGATACGCCAGTCTCTATTTCTGCTGCGCCATCG
AAGGCCAAGACAACGAGCTGATCACACTGGAGCTGATCCACCGATACGTAGAGCTCTTGGACAAGTACTT
CGGCAGCGTATGTGAGTTGGACATCATCTTCAACTTTGAGAAAGCCTACTTTATCCTGGACGAGTTTCTG
ATGGGTGGGGATGTCCAGGACACCTCCAAGAAGAGTGTGCTCAAGGCCATTGAGCAGGCTGACCTGCTGC
AGGAGGAGGATGAGTCGCCGCGCAGTGTCCTGGAGGAGATGGGCCTGGCAAGAATTCTGCAGTCGACGGT
ACCGCGGGCCCGGGATCCACCGGTCGCCACCATGGTGAGCAAGGGCGAGGAGCTGTTCACCGGGGTGGTG
CCCATCCTGGTCGAGCTGGACGGCGACGTAAACGGCCACAAGTTCAGCGTGTCCGGCGAGGGCGAGGGCG
ATGCCACCTACGGCAAGCTGACCCTGAAGTTCATCTGCACCACCGGCAAGCTGCCCGTGCCCTGGCCCAC
CCTCGTGACCACCCTGACCTACGGCGTGCAGTGCTTCAGCCGCTACCCCGACCACATGAAGCAGCACGAC
TTCTTCAAGTCCGCCATGCCCGAAGGCTACGTCCAGGAGCGCACCATCTTCTTCAAGGACGACGGCAACT
ACAAGACCCGCGCCGAGGTGAAGTTCGAGGGCGACACCCTGGTGAACCGCATCGAGCTGAAGGGCATCGA
CTTCAAGGAGGACGGCAACATCCTGGGGCACAAGCTGGAGTACAACTACAACAGCCACAACGTCTATATC
ATGGCCGACAAGCAGAAGAACGGCATCAAGGTGAACTTCAAGATCCGCCACAACATCGAGGACGGCAGCG
TGCAGCTCGCCGACCACTACCAGCAGAACACCCCCATCGGCGACGGCCCCGTGCTGCTGCCCGACAACCA
CTACCTGAGCACCCAGTCCGCCCTGAGCAAAGACCCCAACGAGAAGCGCGATCACATGGTCCTGCTGGAG
TTCGTGACCGCCGCCGGGATCACTCTCGGCATGGACGAGCTGTACAAGTAAAGCGGCCGCGACTCTAGAT
CATAATCAGCCATACCACATTTGTAGAGGTTTTACTTGCTTTAAAAAACCTCCCACACCTCCCCCTGAAC
CTGAAACATAAAATGAATGCAATTGTTGTTGTTAACTTGTTTATTGCAGCTTATAATGGTTACAAATAAA
GCAATAGCATCACAAATTTCACAAATAAAGCATTTTTTTCACTGCATTCTAGTTGTGGTTTGTCCAAACT
CATCAATGTATCTTAAGGCGTAAATTGTAAGCGTTAATATTTTGTTAAAATTCGCGTTAAATTTTTGTTA
AATCAGCTCATTTTTTAACCAATAGGCCGAAATCGGCAAAATCCCTTATAAATCAAAAGAATAGACCGAG
ATAGGGT
[37 nt withheld, positions 2248-2284]
AAAGAACGTGGACTCCAACGTCAAAGG
[49 nt withheld, positions 2312-2360]
T
[91 nt withheld, positions 2362-2452]
G
[124 nt withheld, positions 2454-2577]
CAGGTGGCACTTTTCGGGGAAATGTGCGCGGAACCCCTATTTGTTTATTTTTCTAAATACATTCAAATAT
GTATCCGCTCATGAGACAATAACCCTGATAAATGCTTCAATAATATTGAAAAAGGAAGAGTCCTGAGGCG
GAAAGAACCAGCTGTGGAATGTGTGTCAGTTAGGGTGTGGAAAGTCCCCAGGCTCCCCAGCAGGCAGAAG
TATGCAAAGCATGCATCTCAATTAGTCAGCAACCAGGTGTGGAAAGTCCCCAGGCTCCCCAGCAGGCAGA
AGTATGCAAAGCATGCATCTCAATTAGTCAGCAACCATAGTCCCGCCCCTAACTCCGCCCATCCCGCCCC
TAACTCCGCCCAGTTCCGCCCATTCTCCGCCCCATGGCTGACTAATTTTTTTTATTTATGCAGAGGCCGA
GGCCGCCTCGGCCTCTGAGCTATTCCAGAAGTAGTGAGGAGGCTTTTTTGGAGGCCTAGGCTTTTGCAAA
GATCGATCAAGAGACAGGATGAGGATCGTTTCGCATGATTGAACAAGATGGATTGCACGCAGGTTCTCCG
GCCGCTTGGGTGGAGAGGCTATTCGGCTATGACTGGGCACAACAGACAATCGGCTGCTCTGATGCCGCCG
TGTTCCGGCTGTCAGCGCAGGGGCGCCCGGTTCTTTTTGTCAAGACCGACCTGTCCGGTGCCCTGAATGA
ACTGCAAGACGAGGCAGCGCGGCTATCGTGGCTGGCCACGACGGGCGTTCCTTGCGCAGCTGTGCTCGAC
GTTGTCACTGAAGCGGGAAGGGACTGGCTGCTATTGGGCGAAGTGCCGGGGCAGGATCTCCTGTCATCTC
ACCTTGCTCCTGCCGAGAAAGTATCCATCATGGCTGATGCAATGCGGCGGCTGCATACGCTTGATCCGGC
TACCTGCCCATTCGACCACCAAGCGAAACATCGCATCGAGCGAGCACGTACTCGGATGGAAGCCGGTCTT
GTCGATCAGGATGATCTGGACGAAGAGCATCAGGGGCTCGCGCCAGCCGAACTGTTCGCCAGGCTCAAGG
CGAGCATGCCCGACGGCGAGGATCTCGTCGTGACCCATGGCGATGCCTGCTTGCCGAATATCATGGTGGA
AAATGGCCGCTTTTCTGGATTCATCGACTGTGGCCGGCTGGGTGTGGCGGACCGCTATCAGGACATAGCG
TTGGCTACCCGTGATATTGCTGAAGAGCTTGGCGGCGAATGGGCTGACCGCTTCCTCGTGCTTTACGGTA
TCGCCGCTCCCGATTCGCAGCGCATCGCCTTCTATCGCCTTCTTGACGAGTTCTTCTGAGCGGGACTCTG
GGGTTCGAAATGACCGACCAAGCGACGCCCAACCTGCCATCACGAGATTTCGATTCCACCGCCGCCTTCT
ATGAAAGGTTGGGCTTCGGAATCGTTTTCCGGGACGCCGGCTGGATGATCCTCCAGCGCGGGGATCTCAT
GCTGGAGTTCTTCGCCCACCCTAGGGGGAGGCTAACTGAAACACGGAAGGAGACAATACCGGAAGGAACC
CGCGCTATGACGGCAATAAAAAGACAGAATAAAACGCACGGTGTTGGGTCGTTTGTTCATAAACGCGGGG
TTCGGTCCCAGGGCTGGCACTCTGTCGATACCCCACCGAGACCCCATTGGGGCCAATACGCCCGCGTTTC
TTCCTTTTCCCCACCCCACCCCCCAAGTTCGGGTGAAGGCCCAGGGCTCGCAGCCAACGTCGGGGCGGCA
GGCCCTGCCATAGCCTCAGGTTACTCATATATACTTTAGATTGATTTAAAACTTCATTTTTAATTTAAAA
GGATCTAGGTGAAGATCCTTTTTGATAATCTCATGACCAAAATCCCTTAACGTGAGTTTTCGTTCCACTG
AGCGTCAGACCCCGTAGAAAAGATCAAAGGATCTTCTTGAGATCCTTTTTTTCTGCGCGTAATCTGCTGC
TTGCAAACAAAAAAACCACCGCTACCAGCGGTGGTTTGTTTGCCGGATCAAGAGCTACCAACTCTTTTTC
CGAAGGTAACTGGCTTCAGCAGAGCGCAGATACCAAATACTGTCCTTCTAGTGTAGCCGTAGTTAGGCCA
CCACTTCAAGAACTCTGTAGCACCGCCTACATACCTCGCTCTGCTAATCCTGTTACCAGTGGCTGCTGCC
AGTGGCGATAAGTCGTGTCTTACCGGGTTGGACTCAAGACGATAGTTACCGGATAAGGCGCAGCGGTCGG
GCTGAACGGGGGGTTCGTGCACACAGCCCAGCTTGGAGCGAACGACCTACACCGAACTGAGATACCTACA
GCGTGAGCTATGAGAAAGCGCCACGCTTCCCGAAGGGAGAAAGGCGGACAGGTATCCGGTAAGCGGCAGG
GTCGGAACAGGAGAGCGCACGAGGGAGCTTCCAGGGGGAAACGCCTGGTATCTTTATAGTCCTGTCGGGT
TTCGCCACCTCTGACTTGAGCGTCGATTTTTGTGATGCTCGTCAGGGGGGCGGAGCCTATGGAAAAACGC
CAGCAACGCGGCCTTTTTACGGTTCCTGGCCTTTTGCTGGCCTTTTGCTCACATGTTCTTTCCTGCGTTA
TCCCCTGATTCTGTGGATAACCGTATTACCGCCATGCAT
Features (pLannotate 1.2.2; 16 found; start..end, strand, type, name):
     61..364     +  enhancer       CMV enhancer: human cytomegalovirus immediate early enhancer
    365..568     +  promoter       CMV promoter: human cytomegalovirus (CMV) immediate early promoter
    591..618     +  misc_feature   MCS (fragment): multiple cloning site
    627..1100    +  CDS            AP1S1: AP1S1_HUMAN - Also known as AP19, CLAPS1. Experimental evidence at protein level: Swiss-Prot protein existence level 1. Subunit of clathrin-associated adaptor protein complex 1 that plays a role in protein sorting in the late-Golgi/trans-Golgi network (TGN) and/or endosomes. The AP complexes mediate both the recruitment of clathrin to membranes and the recognition of sorting signals within the cytosolic tails of transmembrane cargo molecules. From Homo sapiens (Human).
   1102..1138    +  misc_feature   MCS (fragment): multiple cloning site
   1152..1871    +  CDS            EGFP: the original enhanced GFP (Yang et al., 1996) mammalian codon-optimized
   1888..1971    +  CDS            large T antigen (fragment): large T antigen from SV40 (simian virus 40)
   1994..2115    +  polyA_signal   SV40 poly(A) signal: SV40 polyadenylation signal
   2149..2577    -  rep_origin     f1 ori (sequence partly withheld): f1 bacteriophage origin of replication; arrow indicates direction of (+) strand synthesis
   2604..2708    +  promoter       AmpR promoter: bla
   2710..3067    +  promoter       SV40 promoter: SV40 enhancer and early promoter
   3102..3896    +  CDS            NeoR/KanR: aminoglycoside phosphotransferase from Tn5; aph(3')-II (or nptII); confers resistance to neomycin, kanamycin, and G418 (Geneticin®)
   3917..4069    +  CDS            ble (fragment): BLE_KLEPN - Experimental evidence at protein level: Swiss-Prot protein existence level 1. Binding protein with a strong affinity to the bleomycin family of antibiotics. Binds to CL990; an antimitotic-antibiotic compound. From Klebsiella pneumoniae.
   4128..4175    +  polyA_signal   HSV TK poly(A) signal: herpes simplex virus thymidine kinase polyadenylation signal (Cole and Stacy, 1985)
   4266..4282    -  polyA_signal   bGH poly(A) signal (fragment): bovine growth hormone polyadenylation signal
   4504..5092    +  rep_origin     ori: high-copy-number ColE1/pMB1/pBR322/pUC origin of replication
