[The description below was written by a language model from this plasmid's Addgene catalogue record and pLannotate feature annotations shown in this document.]
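Description:
psigma1-EGFP is a mammalian expression plasmid built on the Clontech pEGFP-N1 backbone, about 5.2 kb in total, that encodes the sigma1 small subunit of the clathrin adaptor complex AP-1 (Ap1s1, also called AP19) fused at its C terminus to EGFP. The roughly 470 bp sigma1 coding sequence was inserted between the XhoI and EcoRI sites of the multiple cloning site, placing it downstream of the human cytomegalovirus immediate early enhancer and promoter and in frame with the backbone's mammalian codon-optimised EGFP. An SV40 polyadenylation signal terminates the transcript. The catalogue entry lists the insert as mouse, whereas the automated annotation matched it to the human AP1S1 protein entry. This probably reflects the high conservation of the subunit between species rather than a different origin, but the record itself does not resolve the point.

The plasmid replicates in E. coli at high copy from a ColE1/pUC-type origin and also carries an f1 phage origin. A single Tn5 aminoglycoside phosphotransferase gene (NeoR/KanR) provides both selections. A bacterial bla-type promoter drives it for kanamycin resistance in bacteria, and the SV40 enhancer/early promoter drives it for G418 selection of stably transfected mammalian cells, with an HSV TK polyadenylation signal downstream. The short large T antigen, ble and bGH poly(A) fragments in the feature table appear to be backbone remnants or partial matches rather than functional elements.

The construct fluorescently labels AP-1 complexes in living cells. According to the associated publication title, it was used to study the dynamics of intracellular clathrin/AP-1-containing carriers.
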