Addgene plasmid #53611: psigma1-EGFP
Purpose: Expresses sigma1 of adaptor protein of AP1
Depositing lab: Tom Kirchhausen. Depositing organization: Boston Children's Hospital. Publication: Dynamics of intracellular clathrin/AP1- and clathrin/AP3-containing carriers. Kural C, Tacheva-Grigorova SK, Boulant S, Cocucci E, Baust T, Duarte D, Kirchhausen T. Cell Rep. 2012 Nov 29;2(5):1111-9. doi: 10.1016/j.celrep.2012.09.025. Epub 2012 Oct 25. PubMed 23103167.
Backbone
  Vector backbone: pEGFP-N1
  Backbone manufacturer: Clontech
  Backbone size w/o insert (bp): 4700
  Total vector size (bp): 5206
  Vector type: Mammalian Expression
  Selectable markers: Neomycin (select with G418)
Growth in bacteria
  Bacterial resistance: Kanamycin, 50 μg/mL
  Growth temperature: 37°C
  Growth strain: DH5alpha
  Copy number: High Copy
Gene/Insert
  Gene/Insert name: sigma 1 (alt names: adaptor protein complex AP-1, sigma 1; AP-1, sigma1)
  Species: M. musculus (mouse)
  Insert size (bp): 473
  Entrez Gene: Ap1s1 (a.k.a. AP19)
  Promoter: CMV
  Tag / fusion protein: EGFP (C terminal on backbone)
  Cloning method: Restriction Enzyme; 5′ cloning site XhoI (not destroyed); 3′ cloning site EcoRI (not destroyed)
  Sequencing primers: 5′ CMV-F; 3′ EGFP-N
Terms and licenses: Academic/Nonprofit Terms; Industry Terms: Not Available to Industry
How to cite: psigma1-EGFP was a gift from Tom Kirchhausen (Addgene plasmid # 53611 ; http://n2t.net/addgene:53611 ; RRID:Addgene_53611)
