>Addgene plasmid #53611 | psigma1-EGFP | addgene partial sequence | sequence record 92298 | CMV-F 5'-CGCAAATGGGCGGTAGGCGTG-3'
GTGAACCGTCAGATCCGCTAGCGCTACCGGACTCAGATCTCGAGACCATGATGCGATTCATGCTACTGTT
CAGCCGGCAGGGAAAACTTCGGCTACAAAAATGGTACCTGGCCACCTCAGACAAGGAGAGGAAGAAGATG
GTCCGAGAGCTCATGCAAGTCGTCCTGGCTAGAAAGCCCAAAATGTGCAGCTTCCTGGAGTGGAGGGACC
TCAAAGTTGTCTATAAGAGATACGCCAGTCTCTATTTCTGCTGCGCCATCGAAGGCCAAGACAACGAGCT
GATCACACTGGAGCTGATCCACCGATACGTAGAGCTCTTGGACAAGTACTTCGGCAGCGTATGTGAGTTG
GACATCATCTTCAACTTTGAGAAAGCCTACTTTATCCTGGACGAGTTTCTGATGGGTGGGGATGTCCAGG
ACACCTCCAAGAAGAGTGTGCTCAAGGCCATTGAGCAGGCTGACCTGCTGCAGGAGGAGGATGAGTCGCC
GCGCAGTGTCCTGGAGGAGATGGGCCTGGCAAGAATTCTGCAGTCGACGGTACCGCGGGCCCGGGATCCA
CCGGTCGCCACCATGGTGAGCAAGGGCGAGGAGCTGTTCACCGGGGTGGTGCCCATCCTGGTCGAGCTGG
ACGGCGACGTAAACGGCCACAAGTTCAGCGTGTCCGGCGAGGGCGAGGGCGATGCCACCTACGGCAAGCT
GACCCTGAAGTTCATCTGCACCACCGGCAAGCTGCCCGTGCCCTGGCCCACCCTCGTGACCACCCTGACC
TACGGCGTGCAGTGCTTCAGCCGCTACCCCGACCACATGAAGCAGCACGACTTCTTCA
