>Addgene plasmid #53611 | psigma1-EGFP | addgene partial sequence | sequence record 92301 | SV40pA-R 5'-GAAATTTGTGATGCTATTGC-3'
GTTAACAACAACAATTGCATTCATTTTATGTTTCAGGTTCAGGGGGAGGTGTGGGAGGTTTTTTAAAGCA
AGTAAAACCTCTACAAATGTGGTATGGCTGATTATGATCTAGAGTCGCGGCCGCTTTACTTGTACAGCTC
GTCCATGCCGAGAGTGATCCCGGCGGCGGTCACGAACTCCAGCAGGACCATGTGATCGCGCTTCTCGTTG
GGGTCTTTGCTCAGGGCGGACTGGGTGCTCAGGTAGTGGTTGTCGGGCAGCAGCACGGGGCCGTCGCCGA
TGGGGGTGTTCTGCTGGTAGTGGTCGGCGAGCTGCACGCTGCCGTCCTCGATGTTGTGGCGGATCTTGAA
GTTCACCTTGATGCCGTTCTTCTGCTTGTCGGCCATGATATAGACGTTGTGGCTGTTGTAGTTGTACTCC
AGCTTGTGCCCCAGGATGTTGCCGTCCTCCTTGAAGTCGATGCCCTTCAGCTCGATGCGGTTCACCAGGG
TGTCGCCCTCGAACTTCACCTCGGCGCGGGTCTTGTAGTTGCCGTCGTCCTTGAAGAAGATGGTGCGCTC
CTGGACGTAGCCTTCGGGCATGGCGGACTTGAAGAAGTCGTGCTGCTTCATGTGGTCGGGGTAGCGGCTG
AAGCACTGCACGCCGTAGGTCAGGGTGGTCACGAGGGTGGGCCAGGGCACGGGCAGCTTGCCGGTGGTGC
AGATGAACTTCAGGGTCAGCTTGCCGTAGGTGGCATCGCCCTCGCCCTCGCCGGACACGCTGAACTTGTG
GCCGTTTACGTCGCCGTCCAGCTCGACCAGGATGGGCACCACCCCGGTGAACAGCTCCTCGCCCTTGCTC
ACCATGGTGGCGA
